>Addgene plasmid #130163 | pRDAX-422 FLAG miRFP670[1] Stuffer/InteinD miRFP670[2] | depositor full sequence | sequence record 249541 | Full Sequence
TAGTTATTAATAGTAATCAATTACGGGGTCATTAGTTCATAGCCCATATATGGAGTTCCGCGTTACATAA
CTTACGGTAAATGGCCCGCCTGGCTGACCGCCCAACGACCCCCGCCCATTGACGTCAATAATGACGTATG
TTCCCATAGTAACGCCAATAGGGACTTTCCATTGACGTCAATGGGTGGAGTATTTACGGTAAACTGCCCA
CTTGGCAGTACATCAAGTGTATCATATGCCAAGTACGCCCCCTATTGACGTCAATGACGGTAAATGGCCC
GCCTGGCATTATGCCCAGTACATGACCTTATGGGACTTTCCTACTTGGCAGTACATCTACGTATTAGTCA
TCGCTATTACCATGGTGATGCGGTTTTGGCAGTACATCAATGGGCGTGGATAGCGGTTTGACTCACGGGG
ATTTCCAAGTCTCCACCCCATTGACGTCAATGGGAGTTTGTTTTGGCACCAAAATCAACGGGACTTTCCA
AAATGTCGTAACAACTCCGCCCCATTGACGCAAATGGGCGGTAGGCGTGTACGGTGGGAGGTCTATATAA
GCAGAGCTGGTTTAGTGAACCGTCAGATCCGCTAGCGCTACCGGACTCAGATCTCGAGCTCAAGCTTCGA
ATTCGCCACCATGGACTACAAAGACGATGACGATAAAGGAAGTGTGTCAAAGGGAGAAGAGTTGTTTACC
GGTGTTGTTCCCATACTGGTGGAACTGGATGGTGACGTCAATGGACACAAGTTTAGCGTTTCTGGCGAAG
GAGAAGGCGATGCTACCTATGGCAAACTGACCCTCAAACTGATCTGTACGACTGGAAAGTTGCCTGTACC
TTGGCCAACACTGGTCACAACCTTGGGCTATGGGCTGCAATGCTTTGCCCGTTATCCTGATCACATGAAG
CAACATGACTTCTTTAAGTCTGCTATGCCAGAGGGATATGTGCAGGAACGGACTATCTTCTTCAAGGACG
ACGGCAACTACAAGACGAGAGCTGAGGTGAAATTTGAGGGTGACACACTGGTGAATCGCATAGAGCTGAA
AGGCATCGACTTCAAAGAAGATGGGAATATTCTCGGGCATAAACTCGAGTACAACTACAATTCCCACAAC
GTGTACATCACTGCCGATAAGCAGAAGAATGGGATTAAGGCGAACTTCAAGATCCGACACAACATCGAGG
GTTGCTTGGCTGGAGATTCTCTCGTTACCCTCGTGGATAGTGGGCTTCAAGTCCCCATTAAGGAACTGGT
TGGCAAAAGCGGGTTTGCAGTATGGGCTCTGAATGAGGCCACTATGCAGCTGGAGAAAGCCATAGTGTCC
AATGCCTTCTCAACAGGGATCAAACCCCTGTTCACCCTCACTACGAGACTGGGAAGGAAGATACGAGCTA
CAGGCAATCACAAGTTCCTGACCATTAACGGCTGGAAACGGCTTGATGAGCTGACACCTAAGGAACATCT
GGCACTTCCACGCAATCTCCCGAGTTCAGGCACCTTGGCGAAGTCCGACATCTATTGGGACGAAATCGTC
AGCATTGAGTACTCTGGAGAGGAAGAGGTGTTTGACCTGACTGTGCCTGGTCTGCACAACTTTGTGGCCA
ACAACATCATCGTCCATAACAGCGATAAGCAGAAGAATGGGATTAAGGCGAACTTCAAGATCCGACACAA
CATCGAGGATGGTGGGGTCCAGCTTGCCGACCATTATCAGCAGAACACACCCATTGGGGATGGACCAGTC
CTGTTGCCGGATAACCACTACCTCAGTTACCAGAGCAAACTGTCCAAAGATCCCAATGAGAAGAGGGACC
ATATGGTACTGCTCGAATTCGTGACTGCAGCAGGCATTACCCTTGGGATGGATGAACTTTATAAGACTGG
TGATTACAAGGATGACGATGACAAGTAAGCGGCCGCGACTCTAGATCATAATCAGCCATACCACATTTGT
AGAGGTTTTACTTGCTTTAAAAAACCTCCCACACCTCCCCCTGAACCTGAAACATAAAATGAATGCAATT
GTTGTTGTTAACTTGTTTATTGCAGCTTATAATGGTTACAAATAAAGCAATAGCATCACAAATTTCACAA
ATAAAGCATTTTTTTCACTGCATTCTAGTTGTGGTTTGTCCAAACTCATCAATGTATCTTAAGGCGTAAA
TTGTAAGCGTTAATATTTTGTTAAAATTCGCGTTAAATTTTTGTTAAATCAGCTCATTTTTTAACCAATA
GGCCGAAATCGGCAAAATCCCTTATAAATCAAAAGAATAGACCGAGATAGGGT
[37 nt withheld, positions 2294-2330]
AAAGAACGTGGACTCCAACGTCAAAGG
[49 nt withheld, positions 2358-2406]
T
[91 nt withheld, positions 2408-2498]
G
[124 nt withheld, positions 2500-2623]
CAGGTGGCACTTTTCGGGGAAATGTGCGCGGAACCCCTATTTGTTTATTTTTCTAAATACATTCAAATAT
GTATCCGCTCATGAGACAATAACCCTGATAAATGCTTCAATAATATTGAAAAAGGAAGAGTCCTGAGGCG
GAAAGAACCAGCTGTGGAATGTGTGTCAGTTAGGGTGTGGAAAGTCCCCAGGCTCCCCAGCAGGCAGAAG
TATGCAAAGCATGCATCTCAATTAGTCAGCAACCAGGTGTGGAAAGTCCCCAGGCTCCCCAGCAGGCAGA
AGTATGCAAAGCATGCATCTCAATTAGTCAGCAACCATAGTCCCGCCCCTAACTCCGCCCATCCCGCCCC
TAACTCCGCCCAGTTCCGCCCATTCTCCGCCCCATGGCTGACTAATTTTTTTTATTTATGCAGAGGCCGA
GGCCGCCTCGGCCTCTGAGCTATTCCAGAAGTAGTGAGGAGGCTTTTTTGGAGGCCTAGGCTTTTGCAAA
GATCGATCAAGAGACAGGATGAGGATCGTTTCGCATGATTGAACAAGATGGATTGCACGCAGGTTCTCCG
GCCGCTTGGGTGGAGAGGCTATTCGGCTATGACTGGGCACAACAGACAATCGGCTGCTCTGATGCCGCCG
TGTTCCGGCTGTCAGCGCAGGGGCGCCCGGTTCTTTTTGTCAAGACCGACCTGTCCGGTGCCCTGAATGA
ACTGCAAGACGAGGCAGCGCGGCTATCGTGGCTGGCCACGACGGGCGTTCCTTGCGCAGCTGTGCTCGAC
GTTGTCACTGAAGCGGGAAGGGACTGGCTGCTATTGGGCGAAGTGCCGGGGCAGGATCTCCTGTCATCTC
ACCTTGCTCCTGCCGAGAAAGTATCCATCATGGCTGATGCAATGCGGCGGCTGCATACGCTTGATCCGGC
TACCTGCCCATTCGACCACCAAGCGAAACATCGCATCGAGCGAGCACGTACTCGGATGGAAGCCGGTCTT
GTCGATCAGGATGATCTGGACGAAGAGCATCAGGGGCTCGCGCCAGCCGAACTGTTCGCCAGGCTCAAGG
CGAGCATGCCCGACGGCGAGGATCTCGTCGTGACCCATGGCGATGCCTGCTTGCCGAATATCATGGTGGA
AAATGGCCGCTTTTCTGGATTCATCGACTGTGGCCGGCTGGGTGTGGCGGACCGCTATCAGGACATAGCG
TTGGCTACCCGTGATATTGCTGAAGAGCTTGGCGGCGAATGGGCTGACCGCTTCCTCGTGCTTTACGGTA
TCGCCGCTCCCGATTCGCAGCGCATCGCCTTCTATCGCCTTCTTGACGAGTTCTTCTGAGCGGGACTCTG
GGGTTCGAAATGACCGACCAAGCGACGCCCAACCTGCCATCACGAGATTTCGATTCCACCGCCGCCTTCT
ATGAAAGGTTGGGCTTCGGAATCGTTTTCCGGGACGCCGGCTGGATGATCCTCCAGCGCGGGGATCTCAT
GCTGGAGTTCTTCGCCCACCCTAGGGGGAGGCTAACTGAAACACGGAAGGAGACAATACCGGAAGGAACC
CGCGCTATGACGGCAATAAAAAGACAGAATAAAACGCACGGTGTTGGGTCGTTTGTTCATAAACGCGGGG
TTCGGTCCCAGGGCTGGCACTCTGTCGATACCCCACCGAGACCCCATTGGGGCCAATACGCCCGCGTTTC
TTCCTTTTCCCCACCCCACCCCCCAAGTTCGGGTGAAGGCCCAGGGCTCGCAGCCAACGTCGGGGCGGCA
GGCCCTGCCATAGCCTCAGGTTACTCATATATACTTTAGATTGATTTAAAACTTCATTTTTAATTTAAAA
GGATCTAGGTGAAGATCCTTTTTGATAATCTCATGACCAAAATCCCTTAACGTGAGTTTTCGTTCCACTG
AGCGTCAGACCCCGTAGAAAAGATCAAAGGATCTTCTTGAGATCCTTTTTTTCTGCGCGTAATCTGCTGC
TTGCAAACAAAAAAACCACCGCTACCAGCGGTGGTTTGTTTGCCGGATCAAGAGCTACCAACTCTTTTTC
CGAAGGTAACTGGCTTCAGCAGAGCGCAGATACCAAATACTGTCCTTCTAGTGTAGCCGTAGTTAGGCCA
CCACTTCAAGAACTCTGTAGCACCGCCTACATACCTCGCTCTGCTAATCCTGTTACCAGTGGCTGCTGCC
AGTGGCGATAAGTCGTGTCTTACCGGGTTGGACTCAAGACGATAGTTACCGGATAAGGCGCAGCGGTCGG
GCTGAACGGGGGGTTCGTGCACACAGCCCAGCTTGGAGCGAACGACCTACACCGAACTGAGATACCTACA
GCGTGAGCTATGAGAAAGCGCCACGCTTCCCGAAGGGAGAAAGGCGGACAGGTATCCGGTAAGCGGCAGG
GTCGGAACAGGAGAGCGCACGAGGGAGCTTCCAGGGGGAAACGCCTGGTATCTTTATAGTCCTGTCGGGT
TTCGCCACCTCTGACTTGAGCGTCGATTTTTGTGATGCTCGTCAGGGGGGCGGAGCCTATGGAAAAACGC
CAGCAACGCGGCCTTTTTACGGTTCCTGGCCTTTTGCTGGCCTTTTGCTCACATGTTCTTTCCTGCGTTA
TCCCCTGATTCTGTGGATAACCGTATTACCGCCATGCAT
Features (pLannotate 1.2.2; 19 found; start..end, strand, type, name):
     61..364     +  enhancer       CMV enhancer: human cytomegalovirus immediate early enhancer
    365..568     +  promoter       CMV promoter: human cytomegalovirus (CMV) immediate early promoter
    591..634     +  misc_feature   MCS (fragment): multiple cloning site
    629..1105    +  CDS            cEGFP (fragment): cEGFP is a basic (constitutively fluorescent) green fluorescent protein published in 2008, derived from Aequorea victoria.
   1118..1189    +  CDS            cEGFP (fragment): cEGFP is a basic (constitutively fluorescent) green fluorescent protein published in 2008, derived from Aequorea victoria.
   1190..1519    +  CDS            dnaB (fragment): DNAB_SYNY3 - Experimental evidence at protein level: Swiss-Prot protein existence level 1. Participates in initiation and elongation during chromosome replication; it exhibits DNA-dependent ATPase activity. From Synechocystis sp. (strain PCC 6803 / Kazusa).
   1505..1642    +  CDS            dnaB (fragment): DNAB_SYNY3 - Experimental evidence at protein level: Swiss-Prot protein existence level 1. Participates in initiation and elongation during chromosome replication; it exhibits DNA-dependent ATPase activity. From Synechocystis sp. (strain PCC 6803 / Kazusa).
   1631..1891    +  CDS            cEGFP (fragment): cEGFP is a basic (constitutively fluorescent) green fluorescent protein published in 2008, derived from Aequorea victoria.
   1892..1915    +  CDS            FLAG: FLAG® epitope tag, followed by an enterokinase cleavage site
   1934..2017    +  CDS            large T antigen (fragment): large T antigen from SV40 (simian virus 40)
   2040..2161    +  polyA_signal   SV40 poly(A) signal: SV40 polyadenylation signal
   2195..2623    -  rep_origin     f1 ori (sequence partly withheld): f1 bacteriophage origin of replication; arrow indicates direction of (+) strand synthesis
   2650..2754    +  promoter       AmpR promoter: bla
   2756..3113    +  promoter       SV40 promoter: SV40 enhancer and early promoter
   3148..3942    +  CDS            NeoR/KanR: aminoglycoside phosphotransferase from Tn5; aph(3')-II (or nptII); confers resistance to neomycin, kanamycin, and G418 (Geneticin®)
   3963..4115    +  CDS            ble (fragment): BLE_KLEPN - Experimental evidence at protein level: Swiss-Prot protein existence level 1. Binding protein with a strong affinity to the bleomycin family of antibiotics. Binds to CL990; an antimitotic-antibiotic compound. From Klebsiella pneumoniae.
   4174..4221    +  polyA_signal   HSV TK poly(A) signal: herpes simplex virus thymidine kinase polyadenylation signal (Cole and Stacy, 1985)
   4312..4328    -  polyA_signal   bGH poly(A) signal (fragment): bovine growth hormone polyadenylation signal
   4550..5138    +  rep_origin     ori: high-copy-number ColE1/pMB1/pBR322/pUC origin of replication
