[The description below was written by a language model from this plasmid's Addgene catalogue record and pLannotate feature annotations shown in this document.]
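Description:
pRDAX-422 FLAG miRFP670[1] Stuffer/InteinD miRFP670[2] is a mammalian expression plasmid built on the Clontech pEGFP-N1 backbone and deposited as a vector for protein–protein interaction assays based on bimolecular or trimolecular fluorescence complementation (BiFC/TriFC). It replicates in E. coli at high copy from a ColE1/pUC-type origin and also carries an f1 origin. A single Tn5 NeoR/KanR gene sits behind tandem bacterial (bla) and SV40 early promoters and ends in an HSV TK polyadenylation signal. It therefore gives kanamycin resistance in bacteria and allows G418 selection in transfected mammalian cells.

The expression cassette is driven by the CMV immediate-early enhancer and promoter and terminated by the SV40 poly(A) signal. The name and catalogue entry describe split fragments of the near-infrared protein miRFP670, separated by a stuffer and an intein element. The automated annotation of the 5,252-nt depositor sequence does not identify any miRFP670 sequence, however. It instead labels the coding region as EGFP-derived fragments flanking two segments matching Synechocystis DnaB, which is the source of a widely used mini-intein and fits the "InteinD" element. These are followed by a FLAG epitope tag and a short SV40 large T antigen fragment, possibly a nuclear localisation signal. This discrepancy cannot be resolved from the record, so the identity of the fluorescent protein fragments should be checked against the sequence. The listed species (mouse) also does not obviously describe the reporter itself.

The stuffer presumably serves as a replaceable placeholder for candidate interaction partners, but the cloning sites are recorded as unknown. In the intended design, association of the partner proteins would restore a functional fluorophore from its split halves.
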