Addgene plasmid #130163: pRDAX-422 FLAG miRFP670[1] Stuffer/InteinD miRFP670[2]
Purpose: PPI (BiFC/TriFC) assay vector
Depositing lab: Gary Lewin. Depositing organization: Max-Delbrueck-Centrum fuer Molekulare Medizin (MDC).
Backbone
  Vector backbone: pEGFP-N1 U55762 Clontech
  Vector type: Mammalian Expression
Growth in bacteria
  Bacterial resistance: Kanamycin, 50 μg/mL
  Growth temperature: 37°C
  Growth strain: DH5alpha
  Copy number: High Copy
Gene/Insert
  Gene/Insert name: miRFP670
  Species: M. musculus (mouse)
  Cloning method: Restriction Enzyme; 5′ cloning site unknown (unknown if destroyed); 3′ cloning site unknown (unknown if destroyed)
Terms and licenses: Academic/Nonprofit Terms; Industry Terms: Not Available to Industry
How to cite: pRDAX-422 FLAG miRFP670[1] Stuffer/InteinD miRFP670[2] was a gift from Gary Lewin (Addgene plasmid # 130163 ; http://n2t.net/addgene:130163 ; RRID:Addgene_130163)
